Addgene plasmid #169459: pTwist-SARS-CoV-2 Δ18 B.1.1.7
Purpose: Encodes SARS-CoV-2 B.1.1.7 Spike Protein lacking 18 C-terminal amino acids for pseudovirus production
Depositing lab: Alejandro Balazs. Depositing organization: Massachusetts General Hospital. Publication: Multiple SARS-CoV-2 variants escape neutralization by vaccine-induced humoral immunity. Garcia-Beltran WF, Lam EC, St Denis K, Nitido AD, Garcia ZH, Hauser BM, Feldman J, Pavlovic MN, Gregory DJ, Poznansky MC, Sigal A, Schmidt AG, Iafrate AJ, Naranbhai V, Balazs AB. Cell. 2021 Mar 12. pii: S0092-8674(21)00298-1. doi: 10.1016/j.cell.2021.03.013. PubMed 33743213.
Backbone
  Vector backbone: pTwist
  Vector type: Mammalian Expression
Growth in bacteria
  Bacterial resistance: Ampicillin, 100 μg/mL
  Growth temperature: 37°C
  Growth strain: DH5alpha
  Copy number: Unknown
Gene/Insert
  Gene/Insert name: SARS-CoV-2 B.1.1.7 Spike truncated to remove 18 amino acids
  Entrez Gene: S (a.k.a. GU280_gp02, spike glycoprotein)
Terms and licenses: Academic/Nonprofit Terms; Industry Terms: Not Available to Industry
How to cite: pTwist-SARS-CoV-2 Δ18 B.1.1.7 was a gift from Alejandro Balazs (Addgene plasmid # 169459 ; http://n2t.net/addgene:169459 ; RRID:Addgene_169459)
