[The description below was written by a language model from this plasmid's Addgene catalogue record and pLannotate feature annotations shown in this document.]
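Description:
pTwist-SARS-CoV-2 Δ18 B.1.1.7 is a mammalian expression plasmid built on a pTwist backbone that encodes the spike glycoprotein of the SARS-CoV-2 B.1.1.7 variant with the last 18 C-terminal amino acids removed. It is propagated in E. coli from a high-copy ColE1/pUC-type origin and selected with ampicillin through a full-length β-lactamase gene; a short additional β-lactamase fragment also appears in the annotation. rrnG and T7 terminators flank parts of the bacterial and expression modules, presumably to limit read-through transcription.

The spike coding sequence (about 3.8 kb in the roughly 10.5 kb sequenced plasmid) is driven by a CMV enhancer paired with CMV promoter elements, one of which is annotated as the truncated CMVd2 form, followed by a truncated human β-globin intron that generally improves mRNA processing and expression. Downstream lie a WPRE, which enhances transcript stability and export, and an SV40 polyadenylation signal. The whole expression unit is bracketed by 5' and 3' β-globin insulator elements. A separate cassette consisting of the SV40 early promoter, a neomycin phosphotransferase gene and a bGH poly(A) signal would permit G418 selection in mammalian cells, although the record does not describe that use.

The stated purpose is pseudovirus production: the plasmid supplies the variant spike as the envelope protein on pseudotyped particles. Truncating the cytoplasmic tail of spike is a common strategy for improving its incorporation into such particles. The associated study examined the escape of SARS-CoV-2 variants from neutralization by vaccine-induced antibodies, consistent with its use in pseudovirus neutralization assays.
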