Features (pLannotate 1.2.2; 21 found; start..end, strand, type, name):
     37..108     +  misc_feature   5' β-globin insulator: insulator upstream of the human β-globin locus (Farrell et al., 2002)
    113..159     -  terminator     T7 terminator: transcription terminator for bacteriophage T7 RNA polymerase
    177..225     -  polyA_signal   poly(A) signal: synthetic polyadenylation signal
    306..609     +  enhancer       CMV enhancer: human cytomegalovirus immediate early enhancer
    682..699     -  promoter       CMV promoter (fragment): human cytomegalovirus (CMV) immediate early promoter
    762..813     +  promoter       CMVd2 promoter: truncated human cytomegalovirus (CMV) immediate early promoter that yields moderately reduced expression relative to the full-length promoter
    947..1422    +  intron         β-globin intron: internally truncated intron from human β-globin
   1481..5236    +  CDS            S: SPIKE_SARS2 - Experimental evidence at protein level: Swiss-Prot protein existence level 1. [Spike glycoprotein]: May down-regulate host tetherin (BST2) by lysosomal degradation, thereby counteracting its antiviral activity. From Severe acute respiratory syndrome coronavirus 2 (2019-nCoV) (SARS-CoV-2).
   5310..5898    +  misc_feature   WPRE: woodchuck hepatitis virus posttranscriptional regulatory element
   5951..6072    -  polyA_signal   SV40 poly(A) signal: SV40 polyadenylation signal
   6095..6164    -  CDS            large T antigen (fragment): large T antigen from SV40 (simian virus 40)
   6187..6233    +  terminator     T7 terminator: transcription terminator for bacteriophage T7 RNA polymerase
   6263..6399    +  terminator     rrnG terminator: transcription terminator from the E. coli ribosomal RNA rrnG operon (Albrechtsen et al., 1991)
   6444..6515    +  misc_feature   3' β-globin insulator: insulator downstream of the human β-globin locus (Farrell et al., 2002)
   6560..6756    +  promoter       SV40 promoter: SV40 early promoter
   6770..7561    +  CDS            neo: KKA2_KLEPN - Also known as kan, nptII. Experimental evidence at protein level: Swiss-Prot protein existence level 1. Resistance to kanamycin, neomycin, paromomycin, ribostamycin, butirosin and gentamicin B. From Klebsiella pneumoniae.
   7575..7799    +  polyA_signal   bGH poly(A) signal: bovine growth hormone polyadenylation signal
   7995..8583    -  rep_origin     ori: high-copy-number ColE1/pMB1/pBR322/pUC origin of replication
   8755..8819    -  CDS            bla(M) (fragment): β-lactamase lacking the signal sequence; bla(M); allows cytosolic expression of β-lactamase
   9329..10189   +  CDS            AmpR: β-lactamase; bla; confers resistance to ampicillin, carbenicillin, and related antibiotics
  10202..10338   +  terminator     rrnG terminator: transcription terminator from the E. coli ribosomal RNA rrnG operon (Albrechtsen et al., 1991)
>Addgene plasmid #169459 | pTwist-SARS-CoV-2 Δ18 B.1.1.7 | addgene full sequence | sequence record 335483 | Addgene NGS Result
TCAGCTTACCTTTTTGGCAGCGATCGCGGCTCCCGACATCTTGGACCATTAGCTCCACAGGTATCTTCTT
CCCTCTAGTGGTCATAACAGCAGCTTCAGCTACCTCTCAATTCAAAAAACCCCTCAAGACCCGTTTAGAG
GCCCCAAGGGGTTATGCTATCAATCGTTGCGTTACACACACAAAAAACCAACACACATCCATCTTCGATG
GATAGCGATTTTATTATCTAACTGCTGATCGAGTGTAGCCAGATCTAGTAATCAATTACGGGGTCATTAG
TTCATAGCCCATATATGGAGTTCCGCGTTACATAACTTACGGTAAATGGCCCGCCTGGCTGACCGCCCAA
CGACCCCCGCCCATTGACGTCAATAATGACGTATGTTCCCATAGTAACGCCAATAGGGACTTTCCATTGA
CGTCAATGGGTGGAGTATTTACGGTAAACTGCCCACTTGGCAGTACATCAAGTGTATCATATGCCAAGTA
CGCCCCCTATTGACGTCAATGACGGTAAATGGCCCGCCTGGCATTATGCCCAGTACATGACCTTATGGGA
CTTTCCTACTTGGCAGTACATCTACGTATTAGTCATCGCTATTACCATGCTGATGCGGTTTTGGCAGTAC
ATCAATGGGCGTGGATAGCGGTTTGACTCACGGGGATTTCCAAGTCTCCACCCCATTGACGTCAATGGGA
GTTTGTTTTGGCACCAAAATCAACGGGACTTTCCAAAATGTCGTAACAACTCCGCCCCATTGACGCAAAT
GGGCGGTAGGCGTGTACGGTGGGAGGTCTATATAAGCAGAGCTGGTTTAGTGAACCGTCAGATCGCCTGG
AGACGCCATCCACGCTGTTTTGACCTCCATAGAAGACACCGGGACCGATCCAGCCTCCCCTCGAAGCTTA
CATGTGGTACCGAGCTCGGATCCTGAGAACTTCAGGGTGAGTCTATGGGACCCTTGATGTTTTCTTTCCC
CTTCTTTTCTATGGTTAAGTTCATGTCATAGGAAGGGGAGAAGTAACAGGGTACACATATTGACCAAATC
AGGGTAATTTTGCATTTGTAATTTTAAAAAATGCTTTCTTCTTTTAATATACTTTTTTGTTTATCTTATT
TCTAATACTTTCCCTAATCTCTTTCTTTCAGGGCAATAATGATACAATGTATCATGCCTCTTTGCACCAT
TCTAAAGAATAACAGTGATAATTTCTGGGTTAAGGCAATAGCAATATTTCTGCATATAAATATTTCTGCA
TATAAATTGTAACTGATGTAAGAGGTTTCATATTGCTAATAGCAGCTACAATCCAGCTACCATTCTGCTT
TTATTTTATGGTTGGGATAAGGCTGGATTATTCTGAGTCCAAGCTAGGCCCTTTTGCTAATCATGTTCAT
ACCTCTTATCTTCCTCCCACAGCTCCTGGGCAACGTGCTGGTCTGTGTGCTGGCCCATCACTTTGGCAAA
GGCGGCCGCCATGTTTGTGTTCCTCGTTCTCCTGCCCCTCGTTTCTTCCCAATGCGTGAACCTCACAACT
AGAACGCAGCTCCCACCCGCTTACACGAACTCTTTTACTCGTGGAGTATACTATCCCGATAAAGTCTTTA
GGTCCAGTGTCCTTCATTCTACTCAAGACCTTTTCCTGCCATTCTTCTCAAATGTCACCTGGTTCCATGC
TATCTCTGGCACCAACGGAACTAAACGATTTGATAATCCCGTCTTGCCATTTAACGATGGCGTATACTTT
GCCTCAACGGAGAAGTCCAACATTATCCGGGGATGGATATTTGGCACCACCCTGGACTCCAAGACACAGT
CTCTCCTCATTGTGAACAACGCCACCAATGTCGTCATCAAAGTCTGTGAATTTCAATTTTGTAACGATCC
CTTTCTCGGGGTTTATCATAAGAATAACAAGTCTTGGATGGAGTCAGAGTTCCGCGTTTACAGTTCCGCT
AACAACTGTACTTTTGAGTACGTTTCCCAACCATTTCTCATGGATCTTGAAGGGAAGCAAGGCAACTTCA
AGAATCTCCGCGAATTTGTGTTTAAGAATATAGACGGCTACTTCAAAATTTATAGCAAGCATACCCCGAT
AAATCTGGTTCGGGATCTCCCTCAAGGCTTCTCCGCGTTGGAACCCCTCGTGGACTTGCCGATTGGCATC
AACATCACCCGGTTCCAAACCCTTCTTGCCCTTCATCGAAGCTACCTCACGCCTGGCGACAGTAGTAGTG
GTTGGACAGCGGGCGCAGCAGCCTACTATGTGGGATATTTGCAACCACGCACCTTTCTTCTCAAATATAA
CGAAAACGGAACAATTACCGATGCCGTAGACTGTGCCCTCGATCCCCTGTCCGAAACTAAATGCACACTC
AAGTCCTTCACAGTTGAGAAAGGCATATACCAAACCAGTAACTTCCGCGTCCAACCCACCGAATCCATTG
TTCGATTCCCTAACATCACCAATTTGTGTCCTTTCGGTGAAGTATTTAATGCCACTCGATTTGCATCAGT
TTATGCCTGGAATCGCAAGCGAATATCAAATTGTGTTGCAGATTATAGTGTCCTGTATAATAGCGCATCA
TTCAGCACTTTTAAGTGTTATGGGGTCAGCCCTACGAAATTGAATGACTTGTGTTTTACCAACGTTTACG
CAGATTCTTTCGTCATACGCGGCGACGAAGTCCGACAGATTGCACCGGGGCAAACCGGAAAGATAGCAGA
CTATAATTATAAGTTGCCGGATGACTTCACCGGCTGCGTTATAGCATGGAACTCCAATAATCTCGATTCA
AAAGTCGGCGGCAACTATAATTATCTTTACCGCCTGTTTCGCAAGTCAAATCTGAAGCCCTTTGAACGTG
ACATCTCCACCGAAATTTATCAAGCTGGCAGCACCCCATGTAATGGAGTGGAAGGGTTTAACTGTTATTT
TCCCCTTCAATCATACGGATTTCAACCAACATATGGGGTGGGCTATCAACCATATCGGGTGGTAGTCTTG
AGCTTTGAGCTGCTCCACGCACCGGCTACAGTTTGCGGACCGAAGAAAAGCACTAACCTGGTGAAGAATA
AATGTGTGAACTTCAACTTTAATGGGCTCACCGGAACAGGGGTGCTGACAGAATCAAACAAGAAATTTCT
CCCTTTTCAACAATTTGGTAGAGACATTGACGATACCACAGATGCCGTCCGCGATCCGCAAACACTGGAA
ATCCTCGATATAACACCCTGTAGCTTCGGCGGGGTCAGCGTGATAACTCCCGGAACGAACACATCCAACC
AAGTGGCTGTCCTGTATCAAGGTGTCAACTGTACCGAAGTCCCTGTGGCGATACACGCCGACCAACTGAC
ACCCACCTGGAGAGTCTACTCAACAGGTTCCAATGTCTTTCAAACTAGAGCGGGTTGTCTCATTGGCGCT
GAGCATGTCAATAATTCATACGAATGTGATATTCCTATTGGGGCAGGAATCTGTGCGTCTTATCAAACTC
AAACGAACTCACACCGGCGCGCTCGCTCAGTAGCCAGCCAGTCCATAATCGCCTATACCATGAGTCTCGG
GGCTGAGAACTCCGTGGCTTATTCAAACAATTCCATCGCAATCCCAATTAACTTTACCATTAGCGTTACC
ACGGAAATCTTGCCCGTCAGCATGACTAAGACGAGCGTAGACTGTACGATGTATATCTGTGGGGATTCCA
CCGAGTGTAGCAACCTCTTGCTTCAATACGGGTCTTTCTGTACTCAACTCAACCGAGCATTGACCGGAAT
TGCGGTCGAACAAGACAAGAATACCCAAGAGGTGTTCGCACAAGTAAAGCAAATATACAAAACGCCGCCA
ATCAAAGATTTTGGCGGGTTTAATTTTAGCCAAATACTGCCAGACCCATCTAAGCCTTCAAAACGCAGCT
TTATCGAGGATCTGCTGTTCAACAAAGTTACGTTGGCTGACGCGGGTTTCATTAAGCAGTATGGGGATTG
TTTGGGAGACATTGCGGCCCGCGACCTTATCTGTGCTCAAAAATTCAATGGGTTGACAGTTCTGCCCCCT
CTGCTCACTGATGAGATGATTGCACAGTATACATCAGCATTGTTGGCAGGAACCATTACATCCGGCTGGA
CTTTTGGCGCGGGTGCGGCCCTTCAAATACCTTTCGCTATGCAAATGGCTTACAGATTCAATGGGATTGG
TGTCACGCAAAATGTATTGTATGAAAATCAGAAGCTGATCGCTAATCAATTTAACAGCGCGATTGGCAAG
ATCCAAGATTCACTGTCAAGCACAGCGTCCGCCCTCGGCAAACTCCAAGATGTTGTGAATCAAAACGCCC
AGGCCCTGAATACCCTCGTGAAGCAACTGAGTTCTAACTTCGGCGCAATCTCCAGCGTCCTCAACGACAT
ATTGGCCAGACTTGATAAGGTGGAAGCCGAGGTGCAAATTGATCGGCTCATCACAGGCAGGCTCCAGTCA
CTCCAAACTTATGTGACACAACAGTTGATCCGGGCTGCTGAGATACGAGCAAGCGCCAACCTGGCCGCCA
CTAAAATGTCAGAGTGCGTGCTCGGGCAGTCCAAACGGGTTGACTTTTGTGGCAAGGGCTATCACTTGAT
GTCCTTCCCCCAATCCGCCCCACATGGAGTGGTCTTTCTCCACGTCACTTATGTCCCTGCTCAAGAGAAG
AACTTTACGACAGCTCCAGCAATCTGTCACGATGGCAAAGCGCACTTTCCCAGGGAAGGCGTTTTCGTCA
GTAATGGCACGCATTGGTTTGTGACCCAAAGGAATTTCTATGAACCCCAAATCATAACCACTCACAATAC
ATTTGTCTCAGGCAACTGTGATGTGGTCATTGGGATCGTGAACAACACGGTATATGATCCCCTGCAACCC
GAGTTGGATAGCTTCAAAGAGGAATTGGATAAATACTTTAAGAATCATACTTCACCCGATGTTGATCTCG
GGGACATATCAGGAATAAATGCAAGTGTCGTCAACATTCAGAAAGAGATTGATCGCCTTAATGAGGTCGC
CAAGAACTTGAATGAATCTTTGATCGACTTGCAAGAACTGGGCAAATACGAACAATATATTAAATGGCCC
TGGTACATTTGGTTGGGCTTTATCGCCGGACTTATAGCTATCGTTATGGTCACAATTATGTTGTGCTGTA
TGACTAGCTGTTGTTCCTGCTTGAAAGGATGTTGCAGTTGCGGATCTTGTTGTAAATAAAGGATCCTCTA
GAAGTTGTCTCCTCCTGCACTGACTGACTGATACAATCGATTTCTGGATCCGCAGGCCTAATCAACCTCT
GGATTACAAAATTTGTGAAAGATTGACTGGTATTCTTAACTATGTTGCTCCTTTTACGCTATGTGGATAC
GCTGCTTTAATGCCTTTGTATCATGCTATTGCTTCCCGTATGGCTTTCATTTTCTCCTCCTTGTATAAAT
CCTGGTTGCTGTCTCTTTATGAGGAGTTGTGGCCCGTTGTCAGGCAACGTGGCGTGGTGTGCACTGTGTT
TGCTGACGCAACCCCCACTGGTTGGGGCATTGCCACCACCTGTCAGCTCCTTTCCGGGACTTTCGCTTTC
CCCCTCCCTATTGCCACGGCGGAACTCATCGCCGCCTGCCTTGCCCGCTGCTGGACAGGGGCTCGGCTGT
TGGGCACTGACAATTCCGTGGTGTTGTCGGGGAAGCTGACGTCCTTTCCATGGCTGCTCGCCTGTGTTGC
CACCTGGATTCTGCGCGGGACGTCCTTCTGCTACGTCCCTTCGGCCCTCAATCCAGCGGACCTTCCTTCC
CGCGGCCTGCTGCCGGCTCTGCGGCCTCTTCCGCGTCTTCGCCTTCGCCCTCAGACGAGTCGGATCTCCC
TTTGGGCCGCCTCCCCGCCTGTCTAGCTTGACTGACTGAGATACAGCGTACCTTCAGCTCACAGACATGA
TAAGATACATTGATGAGTTTGGACAAACCACAACTAGAATGCAGTGAAAAAAATGCTTTATTTGTGAAAT
TTGTGATGCTATTGCTTTATTTGTAACCATTATAAGCTGCAATAAACAAGTTAACAACAACAATTGCATT
CATTTTATGTTTCAGGTTCAGGGGGAGGTGTGGGAGGTTTTTTAAAGCAAGTAAAACCTCTACAAATGTG
GTATTGGCCCATCTCTATCGGTATCGTAGCATAACCCCTTGGGGCCTCTAAACGGGTCTTGAGGGGTTTT
TTGTGCCCCTCGGGCCGGATTGCTATCTACCGGCATTGGCGCAGAAAAAAATGCCTGATGCGACGCTGCG
CGTCTTATACTCCCACATATGCCAGATTCAGCAACGGATACGGCTTCCCCAACTTGCCCACTTCCATACG
TGTCCTCCTTACCAGAAATTTATCCTTAAGGTCGTCAGCTATCCTGCAGGCGATCTCTCGATTTCGATCA
AGACATTCCTTTAATGGTCTTTTCTGGACACCACTAGGGGTCAGAAGTAGTTCATCAAACTTTCTTCCCT
CCCTAATCTCATTGGTTACCTTGGGCTATCGAAACTTAATTAAGCGATCTGCATCTCAATTAGTCAGCAA
CCATAGTCCCGCCCCTAACTCCGCCCATCCCGCCCCTAACTCCGCCCAGTTCCGCCCATTCTCCGCCCCA
TCGCTGACTAATTTTTTTTATTTATGCAGAGGCCGAGGCCGCCTCGGCCTCTGAGCTATTCCAGAAGTAG
TGAGGAGGCTTTTTTGGAGGCCTAGGCTTTTGCAAAGGAGGTAGCCAACATGATTGAACAAGATGGATTG
CACGCAGGTTCTCCCGCCGCTTGGGTGGAGAGGCTATTCGGCTATGACTGGGCACAACAGACAATCGGCT
GCTCTGATGCCGCCGTGTTCCGGCTGTCAGCGCAGGGGCGCCCGGTTCTTTTTGTCAAGACCGACCTGTC
CGGTGCCCTGAATGAACTCCAGGACGAGGCAGCGCGGCTATCGTGGCTGGCCACGACGGGCGTTCCTTGC
GCAGCTGTGCTCGACGTTGTCACTGAAGCGGGAAGGGACTGGCTGCTATTGGGCGAAGTGCCGGGGCAGG
ATCTCCTGTCATCTCACCTTGCTCCTGCCGAGAAAGTATCCATCATGGCTGATGCAATGCGGCGGCTGCA
TACGCTTGATCCGGCTACCTGCCCATTCGACCACCAAGCGAAACATCGCATCGAGCGAGCACGTACTCGG
ATGGAAGCCGGTCTTGTCGATCAGGATGATCTGGACGAAGAGCATCAGGGGCTCGCGCCAGCCGAACTGT
TCGCCAGGCTCAAGGCGCGGATGCCCGACGGCGAGGATCTCGTCGTGACCCACGGCGATGCCTGCTTGCC
GAATATCATGGTGGAAAATGGCCGCTTTTCTGGATTCATCGACTGTGGCCGGCTGGGTGTGGCGGACCGC
TATCAGGACATAGCGTTGGCTACCCGTGATATTGCTGAAGAGCTTGGCGGCGAATGGGCTGACCGCTTCC
TCGTGCTTTACGGTATCGCCGCTCCCGATTCGCAGCGCATCGCCTTCTATCGCCTTCTTGACGAGTTCTT
CTAGTATGTAAGCCCTGTGCCTTCTAGTTGCCAGCCATCTGTTGTTTGCCCCTCCCCCGTGCCTTCCTTG
ACCCTGGAAGGTGCCACTCCCACTGTCCTTTCCTAATAAAATGAGGAAATTGCATCGCATTGTCTGAGTA
GGTGTCATTCTATTCTGGGGGGTGGGGTGGGGCAGGACAGCAAGGGGGAGGATTGGGAAGACAATAGCAG
GCATGCTGGGGATGCGGTGGGCTCTATGGTTAATTAACCAGTCAAGTCAGCTACTTGGCGAGATCGACTT
GTCTGGGTTTCGACTACGCTCAGAATTGCGTCAGTCAAGTTCGATCTGGTCCTTGCTATTGCACCCGTTC
TCCGATTACGAGTTTCATTTAAATCATGTGAGCAAAAGGCCAGCAAAAGGCCAGGAACCGTAAAAAGGCC
GCGTTGCTGGCGTTTTTCCATAGGCTCCGCCCCCCTGACGAGCATCACAAAAATCGACGCTCAAGTCAGA
GGTGGCGAAACCCGACAGGACTATAAAGATACCAGGCGTTTCCCCCTGGAAGCTCCCTCGTGCGCTCTCC
TGTTCCGACCCTGCCGCTTACCGGATACCTGTCCGCCTTTCTCCCTTCGGGAAGCGTGGCGCTTTCTCAT
AGCTCACGCTGTAGGTATCTCAGTTCGGTGTAGGTCGTTCGCTCCAAGCTGGGCTGTGTGCACGAACCCC
CCGTTCAGCCCGACCGCTGCGCCTTATCCGGTAACTATCGTCTTGAGTCCAACCCGGTAAGACACGACTT
ATCGCCACTGGCAGCAGCCACTGGTAACAGGATTAGCAGAGCGAGGTATGTAGGCGGTGCTACAGAGTTC
TTGAAGTGGTGGCCTAACTACGGCTACACTAGAAGAACAGTATTTGGTATCTGCGCTCTGCTGAAGCCAG
TTACCTTCGGAAAAAGAGTTGGTAGCTCTTGATCCGGCAAACAAACCACCGCTGGTAGCGGTGGTTTTTT
TGTTTGCAAGCAGCAGATTACGCGCAGAAAAAAAGGATCTCAAGAAGATCCTTTGATCTTTTCTACGGGG
TCTGACGCTCAGTGGAACGAAAACTCACGTTAAGGGATTTTGGTCATGAGATTATCAAAAAGGATCTTCA
CCTAGATCCTTTTAAATTAAAAATGAAGTTTTAAATCAATCTAAAGTATATATGAGTAAACTTGGTCTGA
CAGTTACCAATGCTTAATCAGTGAGGCACCTATCTCAGCGATCTGTCTATTTCGTTCATCCATAGTTGCA
TTTAAATTTCCGAACTCTCCAAGGCCCTCGTCGGAAAATCTTCAAACCTTTCGTCCGATCCATCTTGCAG
GCTACCTCTCGAACGAACTATCGCAAGTCTCTTGGCCGGCCTTGCGCCTTGGCTATTGCTTGGCAGCGCC
TATCGCCAGGTATTACTCCAATCCCGAATATCCGAGATCGGGATCACCCGAGAGAAGTTCAACCTACATC
CTCAATCCCGATCTATCCGAGATCCGAGGAATATCGAAATCGGGGCGCGCCTGGTGTACCGAGAACGATC
CTCTCAGTGCGAGTCTCGACGATCCATATCGTTGCTTGGCAGTCAGCCAGTCGGAATCCAGCTTGGGACC
CAGGAAGTCCAATCGTCAGATATTGTACTCAAGCCTGGTCACGGCAGCGTACCGATCTGTTTAAACCTAG
ATATTGATAGTCTGATCGGTCAACGTATAATCGAGTCCTAGCTTTTGCAAACATCTATCAAGAGACAGGA
TCAGCAGGAGGCTTTCGCATGAGTATTCAACATTTCCGTGTCGCCCTTATTCCCTTTTTTGCGGCATTTT
GCCTTCCTGTTTTTGCTCACCCAGAAACGCTGGTGAAAGTAAAAGATGCTGAAGATCAGTTGGGTGCGCG
AGTGGGTTACATCGAACTGGATCTCAACAGCGGTAAGATCCTTGAGAGTTTTCGCCCCGAAGAACGCTTT
CCAATGATGAGCACTTTTAAAGTTCTGCTATGTGGCGCGGTATTATCCCGTATTGACGCCGGGCAAGAGC
AACTCGGTCGCCGCATACACTATTCTCAGAATGACTTGGTTGAGTATTCACCAGTCACAGAAAAGCATCT
TACGGATGGCATGACAGTAAGAGAATTATGCAGTGCTGCCATAACCATGAGTGATAACACTGCGGCCAAC
TTACTTCTGACAACGATTGGAGGACCGAAGGAGCTAACCGCTTTTTTGCACAACATGGGGGATCATGTAA
CTCGCCTTGATCGTTGGGAACCGGAGCTGAATGAAGCCATACCAAACGACGAGCGTGACACCACGATGCC
TGTAGCAATGGCAACAACCTTGCGTAAACTATTAACTGGCGAACTACTTACTCTAGCTTCCCGGCAACAG
TTGATAGACTGGATGGAGGCGGATAAAGTTGCAGGACCACTTCTGCGCTCGGCCCTTCCGGCTGGCTGGT
TTATTGCTGATAAATCTGGAGCCGGTGAGCGTGGGTCTCGCGGTATCATTGCAGCACTGGGGCCAGATGG
TAAGCCCTCCCGTATCGTAGTTATCTACACGACGGGGAGTCAGGCAACTATGGATGAACGAAATAGACAG
ATCGCTGAGATAGGTGCCTCACTGATTAAGCATTGGTAACCGATTCTAGGTGCATTGGCGCAGAAAAAAA
TGCCTGATGCGACGCTGCGCGTCTTATACTCCCACATATGCCAGATTCAGCAACGGATACGGCTTCCCCA
ACTTGCCCACTTCCATACGTGTCCTCCTTACCAGAAATTTATCCTTAAGATCCCGAATCGTTTAAACTCG
ACTCTGGCTCTATCGAATCTCCGTCGTTTCGAGCTTACGCGAACAGCCGTGGCGCTCATTTGCTCGTCGG
GCATCGAATCTCGTCAGCTATCG
